Addgene plasmid #71634: pJK659
Purpose: Produces Treponema denticola 5-aminoimidazole ribonucleotide carboxylase, Ser38>Cys/Phe79>Trp mutant (TdPurE2-S38C,F79W)
Depositing lab: T. J. Kappock. Depositing organization: Purdue University.
Backbone
  Vector backbone: pET23a
  Backbone size w/o insert (bp): 3666
  Total vector size (bp): 4137
  Vector type: Bacterial Expression
Growth in bacteria
  Bacterial resistance: Ampicillin, 100 μg/mL
  Growth temperature: 37°C
  Growth strain: DH5alpha
  Copy number: High Copy
Gene/Insert
  Gene/Insert name: phosphoribosylaminoimidazole carboxylase (alt names: purE; TDE0687; aminoimidazole ribonucleotide carboxylase)
  Species: Treponema denticola
  Mutation: changes serine-38 to cysteine, phenylalanine-79 to tryptophan
  GenBank ID: NP_971299.1
  Promoter: T7
  Cloning method: Restriction Enzyme; 5′ cloning site NdeI (not destroyed); 3′ cloning site EcoRI (not destroyed)
  Sequencing primers: 5′ T7 promoter; 3′ T7 terminator
Terms and licenses: Academic/Nonprofit Terms; Industry Terms: Not Available to Industry
Depositor comments: This protein is based on the one referenced in NCBI WP_002681904.1, which is incorrectly annotated as a N5-carboxyaminoimidazole ribonucleotide mutase. Functional expression studies show that the active form does not possess this activity and it instead has the characteristic reactivity of a class II PurE or 5-aminoimidazole ribonucleotide (AIR) carboxylase
How to cite: pJK659 was a gift from T. J. Kappock (Addgene plasmid # 71634 ; http://n2t.net/addgene:71634 ; RRID:Addgene_71634)
