[The description below was written by a language model from this plasmid's Addgene catalogue record and pLannotate feature annotations shown in this document.]
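Description:
pJK659 is a bacterial expression plasmid built on the pET23a backbone for producing a double-mutant form of the Treponema denticola class II PurE enzyme, 5-aminoimidazole ribonucleotide (AIR) carboxylase. The 4,137 bp construct carries a ColE1/pMB1-type origin for replication in E. coli, along with the pBR322-derived bom region and an annotated rop gene; the catalogue nevertheless lists it as high copy. Selection is by ampicillin through the β-lactamase gene and its own promoter, and an f1 phage origin is also present, which allows single-stranded DNA production with helper phage.

The purE coding sequence (TDE0687) was inserted between the NdeI and EcoRI sites, both retained, placing it downstream of the T7 promoter and the efficient T7 gene 10 ribosome binding site, with the T7 terminator at the far end of the cassette. Expression therefore depends on a host that supplies T7 RNA polymerase. The insert encodes the Ser38-to-Cys and Phe79-to-Trp substitutions (TdPurE2-S38C,F79W). The feature table detects a His-tag fragment and a short T7 gene 10-derived fragment downstream of the insert, which appear to be vector sequence. They are separated from the annotated purE reading frame by a gap, and the record does not list any tag on the protein, so it should not be assumed to be His-tagged.

The depositor notes that the corresponding database protein entry is misannotated as an N5-carboxyaminoimidazole ribonucleotide mutase. Functional studies show that the enzyme lacks that activity and instead reversibly converts AIR and CO2 to CAIR, as expected of a class II PurE. The record does not state why these two substitutions were introduced; the plasmid's stated use is simply production of the mutant protein.
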