Features (pLannotate 1.2.2; 13 found; start..end, strand, type, name):
     12..467     +  rep_origin     f1 ori (sequence partly withheld): f1 bacteriophage origin of replication; arrow indicates direction of (+) strand synthesis
    494..598     +  promoter       AmpR promoter: bla
    599..1459    +  CDS            AmpR: β-lactamase; bla; confers resistance to ampicillin, carbenicillin, and related antibiotics
   1630..2218    +  rep_origin     ori: high-copy-number ColE1/pMB1/pBR322/pUC origin of replication
   2404..2546    -  misc_feature   bom: basis of mobility region from pBR322
   2648..2839    -  CDS            rop: Rop protein, which maintains plasmids at low copy number; rop
   2856..3236    +  CDS            YPB1_ECOLX: Protein predicted: Swiss-Prot protein existence level 4. From Escherichia coli.
   3348..3366    +  promoter       T7 promoter: promoter for bacteriophage T7 RNA polymerase
   3398..3420    +  RBS            RBS: efficient ribosome binding site from bacteriophage T7 gene 10 (Olins and Rangwala, 1989)
   3428..3904    +  CDS            purE: PURE_TREDE - Experimental evidence at protein level: Swiss-Prot protein existence level 1. Catalyzes the reversible conversion of 5-aminoimidazole ribonucleotide (AIR) and CO(2) to 4-carboxy-5-aminoimidazole ribonucleotide (CAIR). Does not accept N5-carboxyaminoimidazole ribonucleotide (N5-CAIR) as a substrate. From Treponema denticola (strain ATCC 35405 / DSM 14222 / CIP 103919 / JCM 8153 / KCTC 15104).
   3981..3998    +  CDS            9xHis (fragment): 9xHis affinity tag
   4008..4057    +  CDS            SET1 (fragment): solubility-enhancement tag derived from T7 phage gene 10B
   4065..4112    +  terminator     T7 terminator: transcription terminator for bacteriophage T7 RNA polymerase
>Addgene plasmid #71634 | pJK659 | depositor full sequence | sequence record 131654 | pJK659 sequence 4137 bps
TGGCGAATGGG
[124 nt withheld, positions 12-135]
C
[91 nt withheld, positions 137-227]
A
[49 nt withheld, positions 229-277]
CCTTTGACGTTGGAGTCCACGTTCTTT
[37 nt withheld, positions 305-341]
ACCCTATCTCGGTCTATTCTTTTGATTTATAAGGGATTTTGCCGATTTCGGCCTATTGGTTAAAAAATGA
GCTGATTTAACAAAAATTTAACGCGAATTTTAACAAAATATTAACGTTTACAATTTCAGGTGGCACTTTT
CGGGGAAATGTGCGCGGAACCCCTATTTGTTTATTTTTCTAAATACATTCAAATATGTATCCGCTCATGA
GACAATAACCCTGATAAATGCTTCAATAATATTGAAAAAGGAAGAGTATGAGTATTCAACATTTCCGTGT
CGCCCTTATTCCCTTTTTTGCGGCATTTTGCCTTCCTGTTTTTGCTCACCCAGAAACGCTGGTGAAAGTA
AAAGATGCTGAAGATCAGTTGGGTGCACGAGTGGGTTACATCGAACTGGATCTCAACAGCGGTAAGATCC
TTGAGAGTTTTCGCCCCGAAGAACGTTTTCCAATGATGAGCACTTTTAAAGTTCTGCTATGTGGCGCGGT
ATTATCCCGTATTGACGCCGGGCAAGAGCAACTCGGTCGCCGCATACACTATTCTCAGAATGACTTGGTT
GAGTACTCACCAGTCACAGAAAAGCATCTTACGGATGGCATGACAGTAAGAGAATTATGCAGTGCTGCCA
TAACCATGAGTGATAACACTGCGGCCAACTTACTTCTGACAACGATCGGAGGACCGAAGGAGCTAACCGC
TTTTTTGCACAACATGGGGGATCATGTAACTCGCCTTGATCGTTGGGAACCGGAGCTGAATGAAGCCATA
CCAAACGACGAGCGTGACACCACGATGCCTGCAGCAATGGCAACAACGTTGCGCAAACTATTAACTGGCG
AACTACTTACTCTAGCTTCCCGGCAACAATTAATAGACTGGATGGAGGCGGATAAAGTTGCAGGACCACT
TCTGCGCTCGGCCCTTCCGGCTGGCTGGTTTATTGCTGATAAATCTGGAGCCGGTGAGCGTGGGTCTCGC
GGTATCATTGCAGCACTGGGGCCAGATGGTAAGCCCTCCCGTATCGTAGTTATCTACACGACGGGGAGTC
AGGCAACTATGGATGAACGAAATAGACAGATCGCTGAGATAGGTGCCTCACTGATTAAGCATTGGTAACT
GTCAGACCAAGTTTACTCATATATACTTTAGATTGATTTAAAACTTCATTTTTAATTTAAAAGGATCTAG
GTGAAGATCCTTTTTGATAATCTCATGACCAAAATCCCTTAACGTGAGTTTTCGTTCCACTGAGCGTCAG
ACCCCGTAGAAAAGATCAAAGGATCTTCTTGAGATCCTTTTTTTCTGCGCGTAATCTGCTGCTTGCAAAC
AAAAAAACCACCGCTACCAGCGGTGGTTTGTTTGCCGGATCAAGAGCTACCAACTCTTTTTCCGAAGGTA
ACTGGCTTCAGCAGAGCGCAGATACCAAATACTGTCCTTCTAGTGTAGCCGTAGTTAGGCCACCACTTCA
AGAACTCTGTAGCACCGCCTACATACCTCGCTCTGCTAATCCTGTTACCAGTGGCTGCTGCCAGTGGCGA
TAAGTCGTGTCTTACCGGGTTGGACTCAAGACGATAGTTACCGGATAAGGCGCAGCGGTCGGGCTGAACG
GGGGGTTCGTGCACACAGCCCAGCTTGGAGCGAACGACCTACACCGAACTGAGATACCTACAGCGTGAGC
TATGAGAAAGCGCCACGCTTCCCGAAGGGAGAAAGGCGGACAGGTATCCGGTAAGCGGCAGGGTCGGAAC
AGGAGAGCGCACGAGGGAGCTTCCAGGGGGAAACGCCTGGTATCTTTATAGTCCTGTCGGGTTTCGCCAC
CTCTGACTTGAGCGTCGATTTTTGTGATGCTCGTCAGGGGGGCGGAGCCTATGGAAAAACGCCAGCAACG
CGGCCTTTTTACGGTTCCTGGCCTTTTGCTGGCCTTTTGCTCACATGTTCTTTCCTGCGTTATCCCCTGA
TTCTGTGGATAACCGTATTACCGCCTTTGAGTGAGCTGATACCGCTCGCCGCAGCCGAACGACCGAGCGC
AGCGAGTCAGTGAGCGAGGAAGCGGAAGAGCGCCTGATGCGGTATTTTCTCCTTACGCATCTGTGCGGTA
TTTCACACCGCATATATGGTGCACTCTCAGTACAATCTGCTCTGATGCCGCATAGTTAAGCCAGTATACA
CTCCGCTATCGCTACGTGACTGGGTCATGGCTGCGCCCCGACACCCGCCAACACCCGCTGACGCGCCCTG
ACGGGCTTGTCTGCTCCCGGCATCCGCTTACAGACAAGCTGTGACCGTCTCCGGGAGCTGCATGTGTCAG
AGGTTTTCACCGTCATCACCGAAACGCGCGAGGCAGCTGCGGTAAAGCTCATCAGCGTGGTCGTGAAGCG
ATTCACAGATGTCTGCCTGTTCATCCGCGTCCAGCTCGTTGAGTTTCTCCAGAAGCGTTAATGTCTGGCT
TCTGATAAAGCGGGCCATGTTAAGGGCGGTTTTTTCCTGTTTGGTCACTGATGCCTCCGTGTAAGGGGGA
TTTCTGTTCATGGGGGTAATGATACCGATGAAACGAGAGAGGATGCTCACGATACGGGTTACTGATGATG
AACATGCCCGGTTACTGGAACGTTGTGAGGGTAAACAACTGGCGGTATGGATGCGGCGGGACCAGAGAAA
AATCACTCAGGGTCAATGCCAGCGCTTCGTTAATACAGATGTAGGTGTTCCACAGGGTAGCCAGCAGCAT
CCTGCGATGCAGATCCGGAACATAATGGTGCAGGGCGCTGACTTCCGCGTTTCCAGACTTTACGAAACAC
GGAAACCGAAGACCATTCATGTTGTTGCTCAGGTCGCAGACGTTTTGCAGCAGCAGTCGCTTCACGTTCG
CTCGCGTATCGGTGATTCATTCTGCTAACCAGTAAGGCAACCCCGCCAGCCTAGCCGGGTCCTCAACGAC
AGGAGCACGATCATGCGCACCCGTGGCCAGGACCCAACGCTGCCCGAGATCTCGATCCCGCGAAATTAAT
ACGACTCACTATAGGGAGACCACAACGGTTTCCCTCTAGAAATAATTTTGTTTAACTTTAAGAAGGAGAT
ATACATATGCGTCCGCTGGTGATTATCCTTATGGGCAGCAGTTCAGATATGGGTCACGCCGAGAAAATTG
CGTCTGAATTGAAAACTTTTGGTATTGAGTATGCCATTCGCATCGGCTGCGCGCATAAAACAGCTGAGCA
TGTAGTGTCTATGCTGAAAGAATATGAAGCTTTGGACCGTCCTAAACTGTACATCACGATCGCTGGGCGT
AGTAACGCTTTATCAGGCTTTGTTGATGGCTGGGTCAAAGGTGCAACCATTGCCTGCCCACCGCCAAGCG
ATAGCTTCGCCGGCGCCGACATTTATTCTTCGTTACGGATGCCGAGCGGGATTAGTCCGGCACTGGTTCT
TGAACCGAAAAATGCGGCACTCCTGGCGGCTCGTATTTTTTCACTGTACGATAAAGAAATCGCAGATTCG
GTCAAATCCTATATGGAATCCAATGCGCAGAAAATTATCGAAGACGATTCGAAACTGAAACGCTGAATTC
AGCGTTTCAGTTTCTTGTCGACGGAGCTCGAATTCGAGCTCCGTCGACAAGCTTGCGGCCGCACTCGAGC
ACCACCACCACCACCACTGAGATCCGGCTGCTAACAAAGCCCGAAAGGAAGCTGAGTTGGCTGCTGCCAC
CGCTGAGCAATAACTAGCATAACCCCTTGGGGCCTCTAAACGGGTCTTGAGGGGTTTTTTGCTGAAAGGA
GGAACTATATCCGGAT
