>Addgene plasmid #71634 | pJK659 | addgene partial sequence | sequence record 134271 | T7term 5'-GCTAGTTATTGCTCAGCGG-3'
TTTCGGGCTTTGTTAGCAGCCGGATCTCAGTGGTGGTGGTGGTGGTGCTCGAGTGCGGCCGCAAGCTTGT
CGACGGAGCTCGAATTCGAGCTCCGTCGACAAGAAACTGAAACGCTGAATTCAGCGTTTCAGTTTCGAAT
CGTCTTCGATAATTTTCTGCGCATTGGATTCCATATAGGATTTGACCGAATCTGCGATTTCTTTATCGTA
CAGTGAAAAAATACGAGCCGCCAGGAGTGCCGCATTTTTCGGTTCAAGAACCAGTGCCGGACTAATCCCG
CTCGGCATCCGTAACGAAGAATAAATGTCGGCGCCGGCGAAGCTATCGCTTGGCGGTGGGCAGGCAATGG
TTGCACCTTTGACCCAGCCATCAACAAAGCCTGATAAAGCGTTACTACGCCCAGCGATCGTGATGTACAG
TTTAGGACGGTCCAAAGCTTCATATTCTTTCAGCATAGACACTACATGCTCAGCTGTTTTATGCGCGCAG
CCGATGCGAATGGCATACTCAATACCAAAAGTTTTCAATTCAGACGCAATTTTCTCGGCGTGACCCATAT
CTGAACTGCTGCCCATAAGGATAATCACCAGCGGACGCATATGTATATCTCCTTCTTAAAGTTAAACAAA
ATTATTTCTAGAGGGAAACCGTTGTGGTCTCCCTATAGTGAGTCGTATTAATTTCGCGGGATCGAGATCT
CGGGCAGCGTTGGGTCCTGGCCACGGGTGCGCATGATCGTGCTCCTGTCGTTGAGGACCCGGCTAGGCTG
GCGGGGTTGCCTTACTGGTTAGCAGAATGAATCACCGATACGCGAGCGAACGTGAAGCGACTGCTGCTGC
AAAACGTCTGCGACCTGAGCAACAACATGAATGGTCTTCGGTTTCCGTGTTTCGTAAAGTCTGGAAACGC
GGAAGTCAGCGCCCTGCACCATTATGTTCCGGATCTGCATCGCAGGATGCTGCTGGCTACCCTGTGGAAC
ACCTACATCTGTATTAACGAAGCGCTGGCATTGACCCTGAGTGATT
